Addgene plasmid #229174: lvl0-5-3xuORF
Purpose: lvl 0 5 prime UTR
Depositing lab: Ron Weiss. Depositing organization: Massachusetts Institute of Technology. Publication: A platform for rapid prototyping of synthetic gene networks in mammalian cells. Duportet X, Wroblewska L, Guye P, Li Y, Eyquem J, Rieders J, Rimchala T, Batt G, Weiss R. Nucleic Acids Res. 2014 Dec 1;42(21):13440-51. doi: 10.1093/nar/gku1082. Epub 2014 Nov 5. PubMed 25378321.
Backbone
  Vector backbone: lvl0-5 [backbone]
  Vector type: Synthetic Biology
Growth in bacteria
  Bacterial resistance: Spectinomycin, 50 μg/mL
  Growth temperature: 37°C
  Growth strain: DH5alpha
  Copy number: High Copy
Gene/Insert
  Gene/Insert name: 3x uORF
  Species: H. sapiens (human)
  Cloning method: Restriction Enzyme; 5′ cloning site Unknown (unknown if destroyed)
Terms and licenses: Academic/Nonprofit Terms; Industry Terms: Not Available to Industry
Depositor comments: This plasmid is slightly modified from the version used in Duportet et al. 2014, but does not have any functional differences.
How to cite: lvl0-5-3xuORF was a gift from Ron Weiss (Addgene plasmid # 229174 ; http://n2t.net/addgene:229174 ; RRID:Addgene_229174)
