[The description below was written by a language model from this plasmid's Addgene catalogue record and pLannotate feature annotations shown in this document.]
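Description:
lvl0-5-3xuORF is a small (about 2.3 kb) level 0 part plasmid from a hierarchical, modular assembly platform developed for rapid prototyping of synthetic gene circuits in mammalian cells. It is catalogued as a synthetic biology vector built on the lvl0-5 backbone, the position in the toolkit reserved for 5′ untranslated region parts. It is not an expression construct in its own right. It stores a single sequence-verified part in E. coli, ready to be combined with other level 0 parts into a complete transcription unit at a higher assembly level. Propagation relies on a high-copy ColE1/pUC-type origin. Selection is with spectinomycin, conferred by the aadA aminoglycoside adenylyltransferase gene, with an AmpR (bla) promoter annotated upstream of it.

The payload is a 5′ UTR element carrying three upstream open reading frames (3x uORF), listed as human in origin. Upstream ORFs generally capture scanning ribosomes before they reach the main start codon. Placing them in a 5′ UTR is therefore a common way to reduce translation of the downstream coding sequence, which suggests this part serves to tune expression down within assembled circuits, although the record only calls it a 5′ UTR part. The automated annotation does not mark the uORF insert itself. Nor does it mark the flanking cloning sites, and the record lists the cloning sites as unknown. The short lacI, integrase and gentamicin-resistance fragments it does report are probably remnants of the backbone and the resistance cassette's origin, not functional genes. The depositor notes that the plasmid is slightly modified from the published version, with no functional differences.
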