Features (pLannotate 1.2.2; 6 found; start..end, strand, type, name):
      2..590     +  rep_origin     ori: high-copy-number ColE1/pMB1/pBR322/pUC origin of replication
    773..822     +  CDS            lacI (fragment): lac repressor; lacI; The lac repressor binds to the lac operator to inhibit transcription in E. coli. This inhibition can be relieved by adding lactose or isopropyl-β-D-thiogalactopyranoside (IPTG).
   1012..1116    +  promoter       AmpR promoter: bla
   1107..1187    -  CDS            int (fragment): INT2_ECOLX - Protein inferred from homology: Swiss-Prot protein existence level 3. Putative integrase believed to be involved in the insertion of antibiotic resistance genes into plasmids and transposons. From Escherichia coli.
   1275..1331    +  CDS            GmR (fragment): gentamycin acetyltransferase; aacC1; confers resistance to gentamycin
   1338..2126    +  CDS            aadA: S3AD_ECOLX - Experimental evidence at protein level: Swiss-Prot protein existence level 1. Mediates bacterial resistance to the antibiotics streptomycin and spectinomycin. From Escherichia coli.
>Addgene plasmid #229174 | lvl0-5-3xuORF | addgene full sequence | sequence record 459761 | Addgene NGS Result
CTTGAGATCCTTTTTTTCTGCGCGTAATCTGCTGCTTGCAAACAAAAAAACCACCGCTACCAGCGGTGGT
TTGTTTGCCGGATCAAGAGCTACCAACTCTTTTTCCGAAGGTAACTGGCTTCAGCAGAGCGCAGATACCA
AATACTGTTCTTCTAGTGTAGCCGTAGTTAGGCCACCACTTCAAGAACTCTGTAGCACCGCCTACATACC
TCGCTCTGCTAATCCTGTTACCAGTGGCTGCTGCCAGTGGCGATAAGTCGTGTCTTACCGGGTTGGACTC
AAGACGATAGTTACCGGATAAGGCGCAGCGGTCGGGCTGAACGGGGGGTTCGTGCACACAGCCCAGCTTG
GAGCGAACGACCTACACCGAACTGAGATACCTACAGCGTGAGCTATGAGAAAGCGCCACGCTTCCCGAAG
GGAGAAAGGCGGACAGGTATCCGGTAAGCGGCAGGGTCGGAACAGGAGAGCGCACGAGGGAGCTTCCAGG
GGGAAACGCCTGGTATCTTTATAGTCCTGTCGGGTTTCGCCACCTCTGACTTGAGCGTCGATTTTTGTGA
TGCTCGTCAGGGGGGCGGAGCCTATGGAAAAACGCCAGCAACGCGGCCTTTTTACGGTTCCTGGCCTTTT
GCTGGCCTTTTGCTCACATGTTCTTTCCTGCGTTATCCCCTGATTCTGTGGATAACCGTATTACCGCCTT
TGAGTGAGCTGATACCGCTCGCCGCAGCCGAACGACCGAGCGCAGCGAGTCAGTGAGCGAGGAAGCGGAA
GAGCGCCCAATACGCAAACCGCCTCTCCCCGCGCGTTGGCCGATTCATTAATCACTCTGTGGTCTCACAG
ATAAGTTTGTAACCATGGGTTGAACCATGGGTTGAACCATGGGTTGAGGTTGAGACCACGAAGTGGCTCT
TCAGTGGACGAAAGGGCCTCGTGATACGCCTATTTTTATAGGTTAATGTCATGATAATAATGGTTTCTTA
GACGTCAGGTGGCACTTTTCGGGGAAATGTGCGCGGAACCCCTATTTGTTTATTTTTCTAAATACATTCA
AATATGTATCCGCTCATGAGACAATAACCCTGATAAATGCTTCAATAATATTGAAAAAGGAAGAGTATGC
GCTCACGCAACTGGTCCAGAACCTTGACCGAACGCAGCGGTGGTAACGGCGCAGTGGCGGTTTTCATGGC
TTGTTATGACTGTTTTTTTTTGGGGTACAGTCTATGCCTCGGGCATCCAAGCAGCAAGCGCGTTACGCCG
TGGGTCGATGTTTGATGTTATGGAGCAGCAACGATGTTACGCAGCAGGGCAGTCGCCCTAAAACAAAGTT
AAACATCATGAGGGAAGCGGTGATCGCCGAAGTATCGACTCAACTATCAGAGGTAGTTGGCGTCATCGAG
CGCCATCTCGAACCGACGTTGCTGGCCGTACATTTGTACGGCTCCGCAGTGGATGGCGGCCTGAAGCCAC
ACAGCGATATTGATTTGCTGGTTACGGTGACCGTAAGGCTTGATGAAACAACGCGGCGAGCTTTGATCAA
CGACCTTTTGGAAACTTCGGCTTCCCCTGGAGAGAGCGAGATTCTCCGCGCTGTAGAAGTCACCATTGTT
GTGCACGACGACATCATTCCGTGGCGTTATCCAGCTAAGCGCGAACTGCAATTTGGAGAATGGCAGCGCA
ATGACATTCTTGCAGGTATCTTCGAGCCAGCCACGATCGACATTGATCTGGCTATCTTGCTGACAAAAGC
AAGAGAACATAGCGTTGCCTTGGTAGGTCCAGCGGCGGAGGAACTCTTTGATCCGGTTCCTGAACAGGAT
CTATTTGAGGCGCTAAATGAAACCTTAACGCTATGGAACTCGCCGCCCGACTGGGCTGGCGATGAGCGAA
ATGTAGTGCTTACGTTGTCCCGCATTTGGTACAGCGCAGTAACCGGCAAAATCGCGCCGAAGGATGTCGC
TGCCGACTGGGCAATGGAGCGCCTGCCGGCCCAGTATCAGCCCGTCATACTTGAAGCTAGACAGGCTTAT
CTTGGACAAGAAGAAGATCGCTTGGCCTCGCGCGCAGATCAGTTGGAAGAATTTGTCCATTACGTAAAAG
GCGAGATCACCAAGGTAGTCGGCAAATAACTGTCAGACCAAGTTTACTCATATATACTTTAGATTGATTT
AAAACTTCATTTTTAATTTAAAAGGATCTAGGTGAAGATCCTTTTTGATAATCTCATGACCAAAATCCCT
TAACGTGAGTTTTCGTTCCACTGAGCGTCAGACCCCGTAGAAAAGATCAAAGGATCTT
